Addgene plasmid #112638: pCR-Blunt_hM3O
Purpose: Plasmid for PCR amplification of hM3O DNA template for in vitro transcription
Depositing lab: Ganna Bilousova. Depositing organization: University of Colorado Denver and Anschutz Medical Campus. Publication: RNA-based Reprogramming of Human Primary Fibroblasts into Induced Pluripotent Stem Cells. McGrath PS, Diette N, Kogut I, Bilousova G. J Vis Exp. 2018 Nov 26;(141). doi: 10.3791/58687. PubMed 30531717.
Backbone
  Vector backbone: pCR-Blunt
  Backbone manufacturer: ThermoFisher
  Backbone size w/o insert (bp): 3500
  Total vector size (bp): 4911
  Vector type: PCR Template
Growth in bacteria
  Bacterial resistance: Kanamycin, 50 μg/mL
  Growth temperature: 37°C
  Growth strain: DH5alpha
  Copy number: High Copy
Gene/Insert
  Gene/Insert name: hM3O
  Species: H. sapiens (human)
  Insert size (bp): 1437
  Promoter: T7
  Cloning method: Restriction Enzyme; 5′ cloning site SpeI (not destroyed); 3′ cloning site EcoRI (not destroyed)
  Sequencing primers: 5′ M13 Fw; 3′ M13 Rv
Terms and licenses: Academic/Nonprofit Terms; Industry Terms: Not Available to Industry
Depositor comments: cDNA includes known SNP rs1061118
How to cite: pCR-Blunt_hM3O was a gift from Ganna Bilousova (Addgene plasmid # 112638 ; http://n2t.net/addgene:112638 ; RRID:Addgene_112638)
