[The description below was written by a language model from this plasmid's Addgene catalogue record and pLannotate feature annotations shown in this document.]
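Description:
pCR-Blunt_hM3O is a high-copy bacterial cloning plasmid built on the commercial pCR-Blunt backbone. It is not an expression vector. It serves as a PCR template from which a linear DNA template for in vitro transcription is amplified. It replicates in E. coli from a ColE1/pUC-type origin and is selected with kanamycin through the Tn5-derived NeoR/KanR gene. A BleoR (Sh ble) cassette conferring Zeocin resistance is also annotated. The lac promoter and operator, lacZα fragment and ccdB toxin fragment are remnants of the backbone's positive-selection cloning site, where an insert disrupts the lethal lacZα-ccdB fusion. The catalogued total size (4911 bp) differs by a few bases from the sequenced record (4,918 nt).

The payload is hM3O, a roughly 1.4 kb insert cloned between SpeI and EcoRI sites, both of which are retained. The feature table resolves its coding region into a short N-terminal fragment matching MyoD (annotated against the rat protein), directly followed by the full-length human POU5F1 (OCT4) coding sequence. It therefore appears to encode a MyoD-derived segment fused to OCT4, the pluripotency transcription factor. The depositor notes that the cDNA carries a known SNP. A T7 promoter sits upstream in the sense orientation, so T7 RNA polymerase can transcribe the amplified product into hM3O mRNA. A second T7 promoter lies downstream on the opposite strand. M13 forward and reverse sites flank the insert for sequencing. The associated work concerns RNA-based reprogramming of human primary fibroblasts into induced pluripotent stem cells, which indicates that the plasmid supplies the template for a synthetic reprogramming-factor mRNA.
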