Features (pLannotate 1.2.2; 16 found; start..end, strand, type, name):
      1..589     +  rep_origin     ori: high-copy-number ColE1/pMB1/pBR322/pUC origin of replication
    772..864     +  CDS            lacI (fragment): lac repressor; lacI; The lac repressor binds to the lac operator to inhibit transcription in E. coli. This inhibition can be relieved by adding lactose or isopropyl-β-D-thiogalactopyranoside (IPTG).
    877..898     +  protein_bind   CAP binding site: CAP binding activates transcription in the presence of cAMP. E. coli catabolite activator protein
    913..943     +  promoter       lac promoter: promoter for the E. coli lac operon
    951..967     +  protein_bind   lac operator: The lac repressor binds to the lac operator to inhibit transcription in E. coli. This inhibition can be relieved by adding lactose or isopropyl-β-D-thiogalactopyranoside (IPTG). lac repressor encoded by lacI
   1096..1114    +  promoter       T7 promoter: promoter for bacteriophage T7 RNA polymerase
   1160..1345    +  CDS            Myod1 (fragment): MYOD1_RAT - Also known as Myod. Experimental evidence at protein level: Swiss-Prot protein existence level 1. Acts as a transcriptional activator that promotes transcription of muscle-specific target genes and plays a role in muscle differentiation. Together with MYF5 and MYOG, co-occupies muscle-specific gene promoter core region during myogenesis. Induces fibroblasts to differentiate into myoblasts. Interacts with and is inhibited by the twist protein. This interaction probably involves the basic domains of both proteins (By similarity). From Rattus norvegicus (Rat).
   1346..2425    +  CDS            POU5F1: PO5F1_HUMAN - Also known as OCT3, OCT4, OTF3. Experimental evidence at protein level: Swiss-Prot protein existence level 1. Transcription factor that binds to the octamer motif (5'- ATTTGCAT-3'). Forms a trimeric complex with SOX2 or SOX15 on DNA and controls the expression of a number of genes involved in embryonic development such as YES1, FGF4, UTF1 and ZFP206. Critical for early embryogenesis and for embryonic stem cell pluripotency. From Homo sapiens (Human).
   2577..2595    -  promoter       T7 promoter: promoter for bacteriophage T7 RNA polymerase
   2598..2745    +  CDS            lacZα (fragment): LacZα fragment of β-galactosidase; lacZ fragment
   2755..3058    +  CDS            ccdB (fragment): CcdB, a bacterial toxin that poisons DNA gyrase; ccdB; Plasmids containing the ccdB gene cannot be propagated in standard E. coli strains.
   3106..3375    +  CDS            tnpA (fragment): TN5P_ECOLX - Also known as tnp. Experimental evidence at protein level: Swiss-Prot protein existence level 1. Mediates transposition of transposon Tn5 by a 'cut and paste' mechanism. First, the monomeric transposase binds the 19 bp inverted DNA repeats flanking the transposon. Then, dimerization of the DNA- bound transposase creates a synaptic DNA complex. After nicking of the first DNA strand, excision of the transposon proceeds through a series of intermediates. The transposase then mediates the insertion of the transposon at a new site by strand transfer. The activity of the wild- type tran
   3407..4201    +  CDS            NeoR/KanR: aminoglycoside phosphotransferase from Tn5; aph(3')-II (or nptII); confers resistance to neomycin, kanamycin, and G418 (Geneticin®)
   4222..4272    -  misc_feature   bom (fragment): basis of mobility region from pBR322
   4299..4387    +  promoter       AmpR promoter (fragment): bla
   4407..4781    +  CDS            BleoR: antibiotic-binding protein; Sh ble from Streptoalloteichus hindustanus; confers resistance to bleomycin, phleomycin, and Zeocin™
>Addgene plasmid #112638 | pCR-Blunt_hM3O | addgene full sequence | sequence record 224403 | Addgene NGS Result
TTGAGATCCTTTTTTTCTGCGCGTAATCTGCTGCTTGCAAACAAAAAAACCACCGCTACCAGCGGTGGTT
TGTTTGCCGGATCAAGAGCTACCAACTCTTTTTCCGAAGGTAACTGGCTTCAGCAGAGCGCAGATACCAA
ATACTGTTCTTCTAGTGTAGCCGTAGTTAGGCCACCACTTCAAGAACTCTGTAGCACCGCCTACATACCT
CGCTCTGCTAATCCTGTTACCAGTGGCTGCTGCCAGTGGCGATAAGTCGTGTCTTACCGGGTTGGACTCA
AGACGATAGTTACCGGATAAGGCGCAGCGGTCGGGCTGAACGGGGGGTTCGTGCACACAGCCCAGCTTGG
AGCGAACGACCTACACCGAACTGAGATACCTACAGCGTGAGCTATGAGAAAGCGCCACGCTTCCCGAAGG
GAGAAAGGCGGACAGGTATCCGGTAAGCGGCAGGGTCGGAACAGGAGAGCGCACGAGGGAGCTTCCAGGG
GGAAACGCCTGGTATCTTTATAGTCCTGTCGGGTTTCGCCACCTCTGACTTGAGCGTCGATTTTTGTGAT
GCTCGTCAGGGGGGCGGAGCCTATGGAAAAACGCCAGCAACGCGGCCTTTTTACGGTTCCTGGCCTTTTG
CTGGCCTTTTGCTCACATGTTCTTTCCTGCGTTATCCCCTGATTCTGTGGATAACCGTATTACCGCCTTT
GAGTGAGCTGATACCGCTCGCCGCAGCCGAACGACCGAGCGCAGCGAGTCAGTGAGCGAGGAAGCGGAAG
AGCGCCCAATACGCAAACCGCCTCTCCCCGCGCGTTGGCCGATTCATTAATGCAGCTGGCACGACAGGTT
TCCCGACTGGAAAGCGGGCAGTGAGCGCAACGCAATTAATGTGAGTTAGCTCACTCATTAGGCACCCCAG
GCTTTACACTTTATGCTTCCGGCTCGTATGTTGTGTGGAATTGTGAGCGGATAACAATTTCACACAGGAA
ACAGCTATGACCATGATTACGCCAAGCTATTTAGGTGACGCGTTAGAATACTCAAGCTATGCATCAAGCT
TGGTACCGAGCTCGGATCCACTAGTTTGGACCCTCGTACAGAAGCTAATACGACTCACTATAGGGAAATA
AGAGAGAAAAGAAGAGTAAGAAGAAATATAAGAGCCACCATGGAGCTACTGTCGCCACCGCTCCGCGACG
TAGACCTGACGGCCCCCGACGGCTCTCTCTGCTCCTTTGCCACAACGGACGACTTCTATGACGACCCGTG
TTTCGACTCCCCGGACCTGCGCTTCTTCGAAGACCTGGACCCGCGCCTGATGCACGTGGGCGCGCTCCTG
AAACCCGAAGAGCACATGGCGGGACACCTGGCTTCGGATTTCGCCTTCTCGCCCCCTCCAGGTGGTGGAG
GTGATGGGCCAGGGGGGCCGGAGCCGGGCTGGGTTGATCCTCGGACCTGGCTAAGCTTCCAAGGCCCTCC
TGGAGGGCCAGGAATCGGGCCGGGGGTTGGGCCAGGCTCTGAGGTGTGGGGGATTCCCCCATGCCCCCCG
CCGTATGAGTTCTGTGGGGGGATGGCGTACTGTGGGCCCCAGGTTGGAGTGGGGCTAGTGCCCCAAGGCG
GCTTGGAGACCTCTCAGCCTGAGGGCGAAGCAGGAGTCGGGGTGGAGAGCAACTCCGATGGGGCCTCCCC
GGAGCCCTGCACCGTCACCCCTGGTGCCGTGAAGCTGGAGAAGGAGAAGCTGGAGCAAAACCCGGAGGAG
TCCCAGGACATCAAAGCTCTGCAGAAAGAACTCGAGCAATTTGCCAAGCTCCTGAAGCAGAAGAGGATCA
CCCTGGGATATACACAGGCCGATGTGGGGCTCACCCTGGGGGTTCTATTTGGGAAGGTATTCAGCCAAAC
GACCATCTGCCGCTTTGAGGCTCTGCAGCTTAGCTTCAAGAACATGTGTAAGCTGCGGCCCTTGCTGCAG
AAGTGGGTGGAGGAAGCTGACAACAATGAAAATCTTCAGGAGATATGCAAAGCAGAAACCCTCGTGCAGG
CCCGAAAGAGAAAGCGAACCAGTATCGAGAACCGAGTGAGAGGCAACCTGGAGAATTTGTTCCTGCAGTG
CCCGAAACCCACACTGCAGCAGATCAGCCACATCGCCCAGCAGCTTGGGCTCGAGAAGGATGTGGTCCGA
GTGTGGTTCTGTAACCGGCGCCAGAAGGGCAAGCGATCAAGCAGCGACTATGCACAACGAGAGGATTTTG
AGGCTGCTGGGTCTCCTTTCTCAGGGGGACCAGTGTCCTTTCCTCTGGCCCCAGGGCCCCATTTTGGTAC
CCCAGGCTATGGGAGCCCTCACTTCACTGCACTGTACTCCTCGGTCCCTTTCCCTGAGGGGGAAGCCTTT
CCCCCTGTCTCTGTCACCACTCTGGGCTCTCCCATGCATTCAAACTGAGCTGCCTTCTGCGGGGCTTGCC
TTCTGGCCATGCCCTTCTTCTCTCCCTTGCACCTGTACCTCTTGGTCTTTGAATAAAGCCTGGAATTCTG
CAGATATCCATCACACTGGCGGCCGCTCGAGCATGCATCTAGAGGGCCCAATTCGCCCTATAGTGAGTCG
TATTACAATTCACTGGCCGTCGTTTTACAACGTCGTGACTGGGAAAACCCTGGCGTTACCCAACTTAATC
GCCTTGCAGCACATCCCCCTTTCGCCAGCTGGCGTAATAGCGAAGAGGCCCGCACCGATCGCCCTTCCCA
ACAGTTGCGCAGCCTATACGTACGGCAGTTTAAGGTTTACACCTATAAAAGAGAGAGCCGTTATCGTCTG
TTTGTGGATGTACAGAGTGATATTATTGACACGCCGGGGCGACGGATGGTGATCCCCCTGGCCAGTGCAC
GTCTGCTGTCAGATAAAGTCTCCCGTGAACTTTACCCGGTGGTGCATATCGGGGATGAAAGCTGGCGCAT
GATGACCACCGATATGGCCAGTGTGCCGGTCTCCGTTATCGGGGAAGAAGTGGCTGATCTCAGCCACCGC
GAAAATGACATCAAAAACGCCATTAACCTGATGTTCTGGGGAATATAAATGTCAGGCATGAGATTATCAA
AAAGGATCTTCACCTAGATCCTTTTCACGTAGAAAGCCAGTCCGCAGAAACGGTGCTGACCCCGGATGAA
TGTCAGCTACTGGGCTATCTGGACAAGGGAAAACGCAAGCGCAAAGAGAAAGCAGGTAGCTTGCAGTGGG
CTTACATGGCGATAGCTAGACTGGGCGGTTTTATGGACAGCAAGCGAACCGGAATTGCCAGCTGGGGCGC
CCTCTGGTAAGGTTGGGAAGCCCTGCAAAGTAAACTGGATGGCTTTCTTGCCGCCAAGGATCTGATGGCG
CAGGGGATCAAGCTCTGATCAAGAGACAGGATGAGGATCGTTTCGCATGATTGAACAAGATGGATTGCAC
GCAGGTTCTCCGGCCGCTTGGGTGGAGAGGCTATTCGGCTATGACTGGGCACAACAGACAATCGGCTGCT
CTGATGCCGCCGTGTTCCGGCTGTCAGCGCAGGGGCGCCCGGTTCTTTTTGTCAAGACCGACCTGTCCGG
TGCCCTGAATGAACTGCAAGACGAGGCAGCGCGGCTATCGTGGCTGGCCACGACGGGCGTTCCTTGCGCA
GCTGTGCTCGACGTTGTCACTGAAGCGGGAAGGGACTGGCTGCTATTGGGCGAAGTGCCGGGGCAGGATC
TCCTGTCATCTCACCTTGCTCCTGCCGAGAAAGTATCCATCATGGCTGATGCAATGCGGCGGCTGCATAC
GCTTGATCCGGCTACCTGCCCATTCGACCACCAAGCGAAACATCGCATCGAGCGAGCACGTACTCGGATG
GAAGCCGGTCTTGTCGATCAGGATGATCTGGACGAAGAGCATCAGGGGCTCGCGCCAGCCGAACTGTTCG
CCAGGCTCAAGGCGAGCATGCCCGACGGCGAGGATCTCGTCGTGACCCATGGCGATGCCTGCTTGCCGAA
TATCATGGTGGAAAATGGCCGCTTTTCTGGATTCATCGACTGTGGCCGGCTGGGTGTGGCGGACCGCTAT
CAGGACATAGCGTTGGCTACCCGTGATATTGCTGAAGAGCTTGGCGGCGAATGGGCTGACCGCTTCCTCG
TGCTTTACGGTATCGCCGCTCCCGATTCGCAGCGCATCGCCTTCTATCGCCTTCTTGACGAGTTCTTCTG
AATTATTAACGCTTACAATTTCCTGATGCGGTATTTTCTCCTTACGCATCTGTGCGGTATTTCACACCGC
ATCAGGTGGCACTTTTCGGGGAAATGTGCGCGGAACCCCTATTTGTTTATTTTTCTAAATACATTCAAAT
ATGTATCCGCTCATGAGACAATAACCCTGATAAATGCTTCAATAATAGCACGTGAGGAGGGCCACCATGG
CCAAGTTGACCAGTGCCGTTCCGGTGCTCACCGCGCGCGACGTCGCCGGAGCGGTCGAGTTCTGGACCGA
CCGGCTCGGGTTCTCCCGGGACTTCGTGGAGGACGACTTCGCCGGTGTGGTCCGGGACGACGTGACCCTG
TTCATCAGCGCGGTCCAGGACCAGGTGGTGCCGGACAACACCCTGGCCTGGGTGTGGGTGCGCGGCCTGG
ACGAGCTGTACGCCGAGTGGTCGGAGGTCGTGTCCACGAACTTCCGGGACGCCTCCGGGCCGGCCATGAC
CGAGATCGGCGAGCAGCCGTGGGGGCGGGAGTTCGCCCTGCGCGACCCGGCCGGCAACTGCGTGCACTTC
GTGGCCGAGGAGCAGGACTGACACGTGCTAAAACTTCATTTTTAATTTAAAAGGATCTAGGTGAAGATCC
TTTTTGATAATCTCATGACCAAAATCCCTTAACGTGAGTTTTCGTTCCACTGAGCGTCAGACCCCGTAGA
AAAGATCAAAGGATCTTC
